>Addgene plasmid #26068 | pBTBX-2 | depositor full sequence | sequence record 12232 | Author sequence
AACGAATTCAAGCTTGATATCATTCAGGACGAGCCTCAGACTCCAGCGTAACTGGACTGAAAACAAACTA
AAGCGCCCTTGTGGCGCTTTAGTTTTGTTCCGCGGCCACCGGCTGGCTCGCTTCGCTCGGCCCGTGGACA
ACCCTGCTGGACAAGCTGATGGACAGGCTGCGCCTGCCCACGAGCTTGACCACAGGGATTGCCCACCGGC
TACCCAGCCTTCGACCACATACCCACCGGCTCCAACTGCGCGGCCTGCGGCCTTGCCCCATCAATTTTTT
TAATTTTCTCTGGGGAAAAGCCTCCGGCCTGCGGCCTGCGCGCTTCGCTTGCCGGTTGGACACCAAGTGG
AAGGCGGGTCAAGGCTCGCGCAGCGACCGCGCAGCGGCTTGGCCTTGACGCGCCTGGAACGACCCAAGCC
TATGCGAGTGGGGGCAGTCGAAGGCGAAGCCCGCCCGCCTGCCCCCCGAGCCTCACGGCGGCGAGTGCGG
GGGTTCCAAGGGGGCAGCGCCACCTTGGGCAAGGCCGAAGGCCGCGCAGTCGATCAACAAGCCCCGGAGG
GGCCACTTTTTGCCGGAGGGGGAGCCGCGCCGAAGGCGTGGGGGAACCCCGCAGGGGTGCCCTTCTTTGG
GCACCAAAGAACTAGATATAGGGCGAAATGCGAAAGACTTAAAAATCAACAACTTAAAAAAGGGGGGTAC
GCAACAGCTCATTGCGGCACCCCCCGCAATAGCTCATTGCGTAGGTTAAAGAAAATCTGTAATTGACTGC
CACTTTTACGCAACGCATAATTGTTGTCGCGCTGCCGAAAAGTTGCAGCTGATTGCGCATGGTGCCGCAA
CCGTGCGGCACCCTACCGCATGGAGATAAGCATGGCCACGCAGTCCAGAGAAATCGGCATTCAAGCCAAG
AACAAGCCCGGTCACTGGGTGCAAACGGAACGCAAAGCGCATGAGGCGTGGGCCGGGCTTATTGCGAGGA
AACCCACGGCGGCAATGCTGCTGCATCACCTCGTGGCGCAGATGGGCCACCAGAACGCCGTGGTGGTCAG
CCAGAAGACACTTTCCAAGCTCATCGGACGTTCTTTGCGGACGGTCCAATACGCAGTCAAGGACTTGGTG
GCCGAGCGCTGGATCTCCGTCGTGAAGCTCAACGGCCCCGGCACCGTGTCGGCCTACGTGGTCAATGACC
GCGTGGCGTGGGGCCAGCCCCGCGACCAGTTGCGCCTGTCGGTGTTCAGTGCCGCCGTGGTGGTTGATCA
CGACGACCAGGACGAATCGCTGTTGGGGCATGGCGACCTGCGCCGCATCCCGACCCTGTATCCGGGCGAG
CAGCAACTACCGACCGGCCCCGGCGAGGAGCCGCCCAGCCAGCCCGGCATTCCGGGCATGGAACCAGACC
TGCCAGCCTTGACCGAAACGGAGGAATGGGAACGGCGCGGGCAGCAGCGCCTGCCGATGCCCGATGAGCC
GTGTTTTCTGGACGATGGCGAGCCGTTGGAGCCGCCGACACGGGTCACGCTGCCGCGCCGGTAGTACGTA
AGAGGTTCCAACTTTCACCATAATGAAATAAGATCACTACCGGGCGTATTTTTTGAGTTATCGAGATTTT
CAGGAGCTAAGGAAGCTAAAATGAGCCATATTCAACGGGAAACGTCTTGCTCGAGGCCGCGATTAAATTC
CAACATGGATGCTGATTTATATGGGTATAAATGGGCTCGCGATAATGTCGGGCAATCAGGTGCGACAATC
TATCGATTGTATGGGAAGCCCGATGCGCCAGAGTTGTTTCTGAAACATGGCAAAGGTAGCGTTGCCAATG
ATGTTACAGATGAGATGGTCAGGCTAAACTGGCTGACGGAATTTATGCCTCTTCCGACCATCAAGCATTT
TATCCGTACTCCTGATGATGCATGGTTACTCACCACTGCGATCCCAGGGAAAACAGCATTCCAGGTATTA
GAAGAATATCCTGATTCAGGTGAAAATATTGTTGATGCGCTGGCAGTGTTCCTGCGCCGGTTGCATTCGA
TTCCTGTTTGTAATTGTCCTTTTAACGGCGATCGCGTATTTCGTCTCGCTCAGGCGCAATCACGAATGAA
TAACGGTTTGGTTGGTGCGAGTGATTTTGATGACGAGCGTAATGGCTGGCCTGTTGAACAAGTCTGGAAA
GAAATGCATAAGCTTTTGCCATTCTCACCGGATTCAGTCGTCACTCATGGTGATTTCTCACTTGATAACC
TTATTTTTGACGAGGGGAAATTAATAGGTTGTATTGATGTTGGACGAGTCGGAATCGCAGACCGATACCA
GGATCTTGCCATCCTATGGAACTGCCTCGGTGAGTTTTCTCCTTCATTACAGAAACGGCTTTTTCAAAAA
TATGGTATTGATAATCCTGATATGAATAAATTGCAGTTTCACTTGATGCTCGATGAGTTTTTCTGAGGGC
GGATCCCCCTCAAGTCAAAAGCCTCCGGTCGGAGGCTTTTGACTTTCTGCTATGGAGGTCAGGTATGATT
TTTATGACAACTTGACGGCTACATCATTCACTTTTTCTTCACAACCGGCACGGAACTCGCTCGGGCTGGC
CCCGGTGCATTTTTTAAATACCCGCGAGAAATAGAGTTGATCGTCAAAACCAACATTGCGACCGACGGTG
GCGATAGGCATCCGGGTGGTGCTCAAAAGCAGCTTCGCCTGGCTGATACGTTGGTCCTCGCGCCAGCTTA
AGACGCTAATCCCTAACTGCTGGCGGAAAAGATGTGACAGACGCGACGGCGACAAGCAAACATGCTGTGC
GACGCTGGCGATATCAAAATTGCTGTCTGCCAGGTGATCGCTGATGTACTGACAAGCCTCGCGTACCCGA
TTATCCATCGGTGGATGGAGCGACTCGTTAATCGCTTCCATGCGCCGCAGTAACAATTGCTCAAGCAGAT
TTATCGCCAGCAGCTCCGAATAGCGCCCTTCCCCTTGCCCGGCGTTAATGATTTGCCCAAACAGGTCGCT
GAAATGCGGCTGGTGCGCTTCATCCGGGCGAAAGAACCCCGTATTGGCAAATATTGACGGCCAGTTAAGC
CATTCATGCCAGTAGGCGCGCGGACGAAAGTAAACCCACTGGTGATACCATTCGCGAGCCTCCGGATGAC
GACCGTAGTGATGAATCTCTCCTGGCGGGAACAGCAAAATATCACCCGGTCGGCAAACAAATTCTCGTCC
CTGATTTTTCACCACCCCCTGACCGCGAATGGTGAGATTGAGAATATAACCTTTCATTCCCAGCGGTCGG
TCGATAAAAAAATCGAGATAACCGTTGGCCTCAATCGGCGTTAAACCCGCCACCAGATGGGCATTAAACG
AGTATCCCGGCAGCAGGGGATCATTTTGCGCTTCAGCCATACTTTTCATACTCCCGCCATTCAGAGAAGA
AACCAATTGTCCATATTGCATCAGACATTGCCGTCACTGCGTCTTTTACTGGCTCTTCTCGCTAACCAAA
CCGGTAACCCCGCTTATTAAAAGCATTCTGTAACAAAGCGGGACCAAAGCCATGACAAAAACGCGTAACA
AAAGTGTCTATAATCACGGCAGAAAAGTCCACATTGATTATTTGCACGGCGTCACACTTTGCTATGCCAT
AGCATTTTTATCCATAAGATTAGCGGATCCTACCTGACGCTTTTTATCGCAACTCTCTACTGTTTCTCCA
TACCCGTTTTTTTGGGCTAGCACCGCCTATCTCGTGTGAGATAGGCGGAGATACGAACTTTAAGAAGGAG
ATATACCCATGGTAAAATGGTCAGTATTGAGCGATATCTAGAGAATTCGTC
Features (pLannotate 1.2.2; 8 found; start..end, strand, type, name):
     60..96      -  terminator     soxR terminator: bidirectional E. coli soxR transcription terminator
    102..871     +  rep_origin     pBBR1 oriV: replication origin of the broad-host-range plasmid pBBR1 from Bordetella bronchiseptica; requires the pBBR1 Rep protein for replication
    872..1534    +  CDS            pBBR1 Rep: replication protein for the broad-host-range plasmid pBBR1 from Bordetella bronchiseptica
   1536..1630    +  promoter       cat promoter (fragment): promoter of the E. coli cat gene encoding chloramphenicol acetyltransferase
   1631..2444    +  CDS            KanR (fragment): aminoglycoside phosphotransferase; aph(3')-Ia; confers resistance to kanamycin in bacteria or G418 (Geneticin®) in eukaryotes
   2463..2494    -  terminator     tonB terminator: bidirectional E. coli tonB-P14 transcription terminator
   2522..3400    -  CDS            araC: L-arabinose regulatory protein; araC
   3427..3711    +  promoter       araBAD promoter: araBAD; promoter of the L-arabinose operon of E. coli; the araC regulatory gene is transcribed in the opposite direction (Guzman et al., 1995)
