>Addgene plasmid #26068 | pBTBX-2 | addgene full sequence | sequence record 304708 | Addgene NGS Result
AACGAATTCAAGCTTGATATCATTCAGGACGAGCCTCAGACTCCAGCGTAACTGGACTGAAAACAAACTA
AAGCGCCCTTGTGGCGCTTTAGTTTTGTTCCGCGGCCACCGGCTGGCTCGCTTCGCTCGGCCCGTGGACA
ACCCTGCTGGACAAGCTGATGGACAGGCTGCGCCTGCCCACGAGCTTGACCACAGGGATTGCCCACCGGC
TACCCAGCCTTCGACCACATACCCACCGGCTCCAACTGCGCGGCCTGCGGCCTTGCCCCATCAATTTTTT
TAATTTTCTCTGGGGAAAAGCCTCCGGCCTGCGGCCTGCGCGCTTCGCTTGCCGGTTGGACACCAAGTGG
AAGGCGGGTCAAGGCTCGCGCAGCGACCGCGCAGCGGCTTGGCCTTGACGCGCCTGGAACGACCCAAGCC
TATGCGAGTGGGGGCAGTCGAAGGGCGAAGCCCGCCCGCCTGCCCCCCGAGCCTCACGGCGGCGAGTGCG
GGGGTTCCAAGGGGGCAGCGCCACCTTGGGCAAGGCCGAAGGCCGCGCAGTCGATCAACAAGCCCCGGAG
GGGCCACTTTTTGCCGGAGGGGGAGCCGCGCCGAAGGCGTGGGGGAACCCCGCAGGGGTGCCCTTCTTTG
GGCACCAAAGAACTAGATATAGGGCGAAATGCGAAAGACTTAAAAATCAACAACTTAAAAAAGGGGGGTA
CGCAACAGCTCATTGCGGCACCCCCCGCAATAGCTCATTGCGTAGGTTAAAGAAAATCTGTAATTGACTG
CCACTTTTACGCAACGCATAATTGTTGTCGCGCTGCCGAAAAGTTGCAGCTGATTGCGCATGGTGCCGCA
ACCGTGCGGCACCCCTACCGCATGGAGATAAGCATGGCCACGCAGTCCAGAGAAATCGGCATTCAAGCCA
AGAACAAGCCCGGTCACTGGGTGCAAACGGAACGCAAAGCGCATGAGGCGTGGGCCGGGCTTATTGCGAG
GAAACCCACGGCGGCAATGCTGCTGCATCACCTCGTGGCGCAGATGGGCCACCAGAACGCCGTGGTGGTC
AGCCAGAAGACACTTTCCAAGCTCATCGGACGTTCTTTGCGGACGGTCCAATACGCAGTCAAGGACTTGG
TGGCCGAGCGCTGGATCTCCGTCGTGAAGCTCAACGGCCCCGGCACCGTGTCGGCCTACGTGGTCAATGA
CCGCGTGGCGTGGGGCCAGCCCCGCGACCAGTTGCGCCTGTCGGTGTTCAGTGCCGCCGTGGTGGTTGAT
CACGACGACCAGGACGAATCGCTGTTGGGGCATGGCGACCTGCGCCGCATCCCGACCCTGTATCCGGGCG
AGCAGCAACTACCGACCGGCCCCGGCGAGGAGCCGCCCAGCCAGCCCGGCATTCCGGGCATGGAACCAGA
CCTGCCAGCCTTGACCGAAACGGAGGAATGGGAACGACGCGGGCAGCAGCGCCTGCCGATGCCCGATGAG
CCGTGTTTTCTGGACGATGGCGAGCCGTTGGAGCCGCCGACACGGGTCACGCTGCCGCGCCGTACGTAAG
AGGTTCCAACTTTCACCATAATGAAATAAGATCACTACCGGGCGTATTTTTTGAGTTATCGAGATTTTCA
GGAGCTAAGGAAGCTAAAATGAGCCATATTCAACGGGAAACGTCTTGCTCGAGGCCGCGATTAAATTCCA
ACATGGATGCTGATTTATATGGGTATAAATGGGCTCGCGATAATGTCGGGCAATCAGGTGCGACAATCTA
TCGATTGTATGGGAAGCCCGATGCGCCAGAGTTGTTTCTGAAACATGGCAAAGGTAGCGTTGCCAATGAT
GTTACAGATGAGATGGTCAGGCTAAACTGGCTGACGGAATTTATGCCTCTTCCGACCATCAAGCATTTTA
TCCGTACTCCTGATGATGCATGGTTACTCACCACTGCGATCCCAGGGAAAACAGCATTCCAGGTATTAGA
AGAATATCCTGATTCAGGTGAAAATATTGTTGATGCGCTGGCAGTGTTCCTGCGCCGGTTGCATTCGATT
CCTGTTTGTAATTGTCCTTTTAACGGCGATCGCGTATTTCGTCTCGCTCAGGCGCAATCACGAATGAATA
ACGGTTTGGTTGGTGCGAGTGATTTTGATGACGAGCGTAATGGCTGGCCTGTTGAACAAGTCTGGAAAGA
AATGCATAAGCTTTTGCCATTCTCACCGGATTCAGTCGTCACTCATGGTGATTTCTCACTTGATAACCTT
ATTTTTGACGAGGGGAAATTAATAGGTTGTATTGATGTTGGACGAGTCGGAATCGCAGACCGATACCAGG
ATCTTGCCATCCTATGGAACTGCCTCGGTGAGTTTTCTCCTTCATTACAGAAACGGCTTTTTCAAAAATA
TGGTATTGATAATCCTGATATGAATAAATTGCAGTTTCACTTGATGCTCGATGAGTTTTTCTGAGGGCGG
ATCCCCCTCAAGTCAAAAGCCTCCGGTCGGAGGTTTTTGACTTTCTGCTATGGAGGTCAGGTATGATTTT
TATGACAACTTGACGGCTACATCATTCACTTTTTCTTCACAACCGGCACGGAACTCGCTCGGGCTGGCCC
CGGTGCATTTTTTAAATACCCGCGAGAAATAGAGTTGATCGTCAAAACCAACATTGCGACCGACGGTGGC
GATAGGCATCCGGGTGGTGCTCAAAAGCAGCTTCGCCTGGCTGATACGTTGGTCCTCGCGCCAGCTTAAG
ACGCTAATCCCTAACTGCTGGCGGAAAAGATGTGACAGACGCGACGGCGACAAGCAAACATGCTGTGCGA
CGCTGGCGATATCAAAATTGCTGTCTGCCAGGTGATCGCTGATGTACTGACAAGCCTCGCGTACCCGATT
ATCCATCGGTGGATGGAGCGACTCGTTAATCGCTTCCATGCGCCGCAGTAACAATTGCTCAAGCAGATTT
ATCGCCAGCAGCTCCGAATAGCGCCCTTCCCCTTGCCCGGCGTTAATGATTTGCCCAAACAGGTCGCTGA
AATGCGGCTGGTGCGCTTCATCCGGGCGAAAGAACCCCGTATTGGCAAATATTGACGGCCAGTTAAGCCA
TTCATGCCAGTAGGCGCGCGGACGAAAGTAAACCCACTGGTGATACCATTCGCGAGCCTCCGGATGACGA
CCGTAGTGATGAATCTCTCCTGGCGGGAACAGCAAAATATCACCCGGTCGGCAAACAAATTCTCGTCCCT
GATTTTTCACCACCCCCTGACCGCGAATGGTGAGATTGAGAATATAACCTTTCATTCCCAGCGGTCGGTC
GATAAAAAAATCGAGATAACCGTTGGCCTCAATCGGCGTTAAACCCGCCACCAGATGGGCATTAAACGAG
TATCCCGGCAGCAGGGGATCATTTTGCGCTTCAGCCATACTTTTCATACTCCCGCCATTCAGAGAAGAAA
CCAATTGTCCATATTGCATCAGACATTGCCGTCACTGCGTCTTTTACTGGCTCTTCTCGCTAACCAAACC
GGTAACCCCGCTTATTAAAAGCATTCTGTAACAAAGCGGGACCAAAGCCATGACAAAAACGCGTAACAAA
AGTGTCTATAATCACGGCAGAAAAGTCCACATTGATTATTTGCACGGCGTCACACTTTGCTATGCCATAA
CATTTTTATCCATAAGATTAGCGGATCCTACCTGACGCTTTTTATCGCAACTCTCTACTGTTTCTCCATA
CCCGTTTTTTTGGGCTAGCACCGCCTATCTCGTGTGAGATAGGCGGAGATACGAACTTTAAGAAGGAGAT
ATACCCATGGTCAAATGGTCAGTATTGAGCGATATCTAGAGAATTCGTC
Features (pLannotate 1.2.2; 8 found; start..end, strand, type, name):
     60..96      -  terminator     soxR terminator: bidirectional E. coli soxR transcription terminator
    102..873     +  rep_origin     pBBR1 oriV: replication origin of the broad-host-range plasmid pBBR1 from Bordetella bronchiseptica; requires the pBBR1 Rep protein for replication
    874..1532    +  CDS            pBBR1 Rep (fragment): replication protein for the broad-host-range plasmid pBBR1 from Bordetella bronchiseptica
   1534..1628    +  promoter       cat promoter (fragment): promoter of the E. coli cat gene encoding chloramphenicol acetyltransferase
   1629..2442    +  CDS            KanR (fragment): aminoglycoside phosphotransferase; aph(3')-Ia; confers resistance to kanamycin in bacteria or G418 (Geneticin®) in eukaryotes
   2461..2492    -  terminator     tonB terminator: bidirectional E. coli tonB-P14 transcription terminator
   2520..3398    -  CDS            araC: L-arabinose regulatory protein; araC
   3425..3709    +  promoter       araBAD promoter: araBAD; promoter of the L-arabinose operon of E. coli; the araC regulatory gene is transcribed in the opposite direction (Guzman et al., 1995)
