[The description below was written by a language model from this plasmid's Addgene catalogue record and pLannotate feature annotations shown in this document.]
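Description:
pBTBX-2 is a compact empty-backbone bacterial expression vector of about 3.8 kb, built for arabinose-inducible protein expression across a range of Gram-negative hosts. It replicates through the pBBR1 system from Bordetella bronchiseptica. The pBBR1 oriV lies directly upstream of the gene for the pBBR1 Rep protein that the origin requires, and this self-contained replicon is what gives the plasmid its broad host range. Selection is by kanamycin, conferred by an aph(3')-Ia aminoglycoside phosphotransferase gene that appears to be driven by a fragment of the cat promoter located just upstream. The record lists the copy number as unknown.

The expression module consists of the E. coli araBAD promoter and the divergently transcribed araC regulator gene. AraC represses the promoter in the absence of L-arabinose and activates it when the sugar is present, so expression of a cloned gene can be induced. No insert is present. A gene of interest is introduced by restriction cloning downstream of the promoter, with NheI as the 5′ site and HincII as the 3′ site. Two bidirectional terminators insulate the modules from one another: the tonB terminator sits between the kanamycin marker and araC, and the soxR terminator lies just before the origin, following the cloning region on the circular map.

Two sequence records exist, the depositor's 3,831 nt sequence and a 3,829 nt repository sequencing result, and both give the same feature layout. The repository noted an additional threonine at the C-terminus of Rep and a single-base change in the tonB terminator relative to the depositor's sequence. It is not known whether either difference has functional consequences.
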