Addgene plasmid #26068: pBTBX-2
Purpose: (Empty Backbone)
Depositing lab: Ryan Gill. Depositing organization: University of Colorado, Boulder. Publication: Broad-host-range vectors for protein expression across gram negative hosts. Prior JE, Lynch MD, Gill RT. Biotechnol Bioeng. 2010 Jun 1. 106(2):326-32. 10.1002/bit.22695 PubMed 20148414.
Backbone
  Vector backbone: pBTBX-2
  Backbone size (bp): 3831
  Vector type: Bacterial Expression
Growth in bacteria
  Bacterial resistance: Kanamycin, 50 μg/mL
  Growth temperature: 37°C
  Growth strain: DH5alpha
  Copy number: Unknown
Gene/Insert
  Gene/Insert name: None
  Cloning method: Restriction Enzyme; 5′ cloning site NheI (unknown if destroyed); 3′ cloning site HincII (unknown if destroyed)
  Sequencing primers: 5′ atacccgttt ttttgggcta
Terms and licenses: Academic/Nonprofit Terms; Industry Terms: Not Available to Industry
Depositor comments: Addgene identified an additional Thr on the C-terminal of the Rep protein compared to the author's sequence. This discrepancy was found in similar plasmids from this deposit. There is also a 1 bp DNA mutation (C2484T) in the tonB terminator. It is unknown whether these cause functional differences.
How to cite: pBTBX-2 was a gift from Ryan Gill (Addgene plasmid # 26068)
